Addgene plasmid #29164: pEMS1363
Purpose: Expression of the eGFP reporter gene was not detected in the brain and eye.
Depositing lab: Elizabeth Simpson. Depositing organization: University of British Columbia. Publication: A regulatory toolbox of MiniPromoters to drive selective expression in the brain. Portales-Casamar E, Swanson DJ, Liu L, de Leeuw CN, Banks KG, Ho Sui SJ, Fulton DL, Ali J, Amirabbasi M, Arenillas DJ, Babyak N, Black SF, Bonaguro RJ, Brauer E, Candido TR, Castellarin M, Chen J, Chen Y, Cheng JC, Chopra V, Docking TR, Dreolini L, D'Souza CA, Flynn EK, Glenn R, Hatakka K, Hearty TG, Imanian B, Jiang S, Khorasan-zadeh S, Komljenovic I, Laprise S, Liao NY, Lim JS, Lithwick S, Liu F, Liu J, Lu M, McConechy M, McLeod AJ, Milisavljevic M, Mis J, O'Connor K, Palma B, Palmquist DL, Schmouth JF, Swanson MI, Tam B, Ticoll A, Turner JL, Varhol R, Vermeulen J, Watkins RF, Wilson G, Wong BK, Wong SH, Wong TY, Yang GS, Ypsilanti AR, Jones SJ, Holt RA, Goldowitz D, Wasserman WW, Simpson EM. Proc Natl Acad Sci U S A. 2010 Sep 21. 107(38):16589-94. 10.1073/pnas.1009158107 PubMed 20807748.
Backbone
  Vector backbone: pEMS1306
  Backbone size w/o insert (bp): 16454
Growth in bacteria
  Bacterial resistance: Ampicillin, 100 μg/mL
  Growth temperature: 37°C
  Growth strain: DH5alpha
  Growth instructions: DH10B
  Copy number: High Copy
Gene/Insert
  Gene/Insert name: Ple175 (alt names: RGS16; regulator of G-protein signaling 16)
  Species: H. sapiens (human)
  Insert size (bp): 581
  Entrez Gene: RGS16 (a.k.a. A28-RGS14, A28-RGS14P, RGS-R)
  Tag / fusion protein: EGFP-NLS (C terminal on backbone)
  Cloning method: Restriction Enzyme; 5′ cloning site FseI (unknown if destroyed); 3′ cloning site AscI (unknown if destroyed)
  Sequencing primers: 5′ Unknown
Terms and licenses: Academic/Nonprofit Terms; Industry Terms: Not Available to Industry
How to cite: pEMS1363 was a gift from Elizabeth Simpson (Addgene plasmid # 29164 ; http://n2t.net/addgene:29164 ; RRID:Addgene_29164)
