[The description below was written by a language model from this plasmid's Addgene catalogue record.]
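Description:
pEMS1363 is a reporter plasmid from a collection of human "MiniPromoter" constructs built to identify compact regulatory sequences that drive selective expression in the brain. It is based on the large pEMS1306 backbone (about 16.5 kb without insert), is maintained in E. coli as a high-copy plasmid and is selected with ampicillin. The record does not include a feature table, so the origin of replication and the other elements carried by this unusually large backbone, including any sequences used for delivery or genomic integration in the mouse, are not stated here.

The insert is Ple175, a 581 bp MiniPromoter derived from the human RGS16 locus (regulator of G-protein signaling 16), cloned between FseI and AscI sites. Although the catalogue lists EGFP-NLS as a C-terminal tag on the backbone, the insert is a regulatory element rather than a coding sequence. The arrangement is therefore best read as Ple175 placed upstream of a backbone-encoded EGFP carrying a nuclear localization signal, so that promoter activity is reported as nuclear green fluorescence, which makes individual expressing cells easier to identify.

The construct was made to test whether this short RGS16-derived sequence could reproduce a restricted expression pattern in vivo. The recorded outcome is negative: EGFP expression was not detected in the brain or eye. pEMS1363 therefore serves mainly as a documented non-expressing design in this MiniPromoter series, useful as a reference point for promoter design or as a comparison for other Ple constructs on the same backbone, not as a working driver of neural expression.
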