>Addgene plasmid #29164 | pEMS1363 | addgene partial sequence | sequence record 39485 | EGFP-N 5'-CGTCGCCGTCCAGCTCGACCAG-3'
CCATGGTGGCGGAAGTTCCTATACCTTTTGAAGAATAGGAACTTCGGCGCGCCCGCAGGGCAGCACGTAG
TAGGCAGGATGGTGGCAGGCTCCAGGAGGCTCCGCGTGCGCCAGGAAGCAAAGGCGCGGTAGCAGGTGCT
AGTCAACTGCGGTTGGGTTTAGCAGCCTGCAAGCGCCCAGACTGAGCGGCCGCTGCTTTAAATCCCCTCG
GAGGAGCGGGGCGGGGCTGGGCACTGCTGACCAATCGGAGGGTGGGGCTGGGCGCTGAGAAGGCGGAGGC
GGGGCCCGCAGCCAGACTGGGCCGGGTGCAACTTTCGCGGCAGCTGGAGCACGCGGAGCTGCACCCTCCG
CCCAGAGGACGCCGCGTGTGGAAGGAAAAGCGGCAAGAGAATTGGCACGGGGATGAGACGTGCACACCCA
GTTTCCTAGGGAAAAGTACCTGCCGACCTCTAGTAACAGCAGGAAAGTCACGCAGCGGTGTCGTGTTGAG
AGAGTTTGCACGGGGGTGGTGGGTCTGGGAGGCACACAGGGCTTTCTTTGATCGCAGGCAAGTCTGAGCC
TGCTGGGTCCTGAGGACAGGCGCACAGGGTGCAAACCTGG
