>Addgene plasmid #29164 | pEMS1363 | addgene partial sequence | sequence record 39634 | pEMS1307-fwd 5'-ccgcacgtctaagaaaccat-3'
AAAATAGGCGTATCACGAGGCCCTTTCGTCTTCAAGAATTAATTCCGATCATATTCAATAACCCTTAATG
AATTCGAGCTCCTAGGCCGGCCGGGTACTTATCAGTATAATCAGATGCTGTTTTGCCCAGGTTTGCACCC
TGTGCGCCTGTCCTCAGGACCCAGCAGGCTCAGACTTGCCTGCGATCAAAGAAAGCCCTGTGTGCCTCCC
AGACCCACCACCCCCGTGCAAACTCTCTCAACACGACACCGCTGCGTGACTTTCCTGCTGTTACTAGAGG
TCGGCAGGTACTTTTCCCTAGGAAACTGGGTGTGCACGTCTCATCCCCGTGCCAATTCTCTTGCCGCTTT
TCCTTCCACACGCGGCGTCCTCTGGGCGGAGGGTGCAGCTCCGCGTGCTCCAGCTGCCGCGAAAGTTGCA
CCCGGCCCAGTCTGGCTGCGGGCCCCGCCTCCGCCTTCTCAGCGCCCAGCCCCACCCTCCGATTGGTCAG
CAGTGCCCAGCCCCGCCCCGCTCCTCCGAGGGGATTTAAAGCAGCGGCCGCTCAGTCTGGGCGCTTGCAG
GCTGCTAAACCCAACCGCAGTT
